>Addgene plasmid #48483 | pFUSB4_CTAT | depositor full sequence | sequence record 70183 | Full Sequence
ATGTTTTCCCAGTCACGACGTTGTAAAACGACGGCCAGTCTTAAGCGTCTCATGGCCTGACCCCGGACCA
AGTGGTGGCCTATCGCCAGCCACGATGGCGGCAAGCAAGCGCTCGAAACGGTGCAGCGGCTGTTGCCGGT
GCTGTGCCAGGACCATGGCCTGACCCCGGACCAAGTGGTGGCTATCGCCAGCAACGGTGGCGGCAAGCAA
GCGCTCGAAACGGTGCAGCGGCTGTTGCCGGTGCTGTGCCAGGACCATGGCCTGACCCCGGACCAAGTGG
TGGCTATCGCCAGCAACATTGGCGGCAAGCAAGCGCTCGAAACGGTGCAGCGGCTGTTGCCGGTGCTGTG
CCAGGACCATGGCCTGACCCCGGACCAAGTGGTGGCTATCGCCAGCAACGGTGGCGGCAAGCAAGCGCTC
GAAACGGTGCAGCGGCTGTTGCCGGTGCTGTGCCAGGACCATGGCCTGACCCCGGACCAAGTGGTGGCTA
TCGAGACGTCTAGACCAGCCAGGACAGAAATGCCTCGACTTCGCTGCTACCCAAGGTTGCCGGGTGACGC
ACACCGTGGAAACGGATGAAGGCACGAACCCAGTGGACATAAGCCTGTTCGGTTCGTAAGCTGTAATGCA
AGTAGCGTATGCGCTCACGCAACTGGTCCAGAACCTTGACCGAACGCAGCGGTGGTAACGGCGCAGTGGC
GGTTTTCATGGCTTGTTATGACTGTTTTTTTGGGGTACAGTCTATGCCTCGGGCATCCAAGCAGCAAGCG
CGTTACGCCGTGGGTCGATGTTTGATGTTATGGAGCAGCAACGATGTTACGCAGCAGGGCAGTCGCCCTA
AAACAAAGTTAAACATTATGAGGGAAGCGGTGATCGCCGAAGTATCGACTCAACTATCAGAGGTAGTTGG
CGTCATCGAGCGCCATCTCGAACCGACGTTGCTGGCCGTACATTTGTACGGCTCCGCAGTGGATGGCGGC
CTGAAGCCACACAGTGATATTGATTTGCTGGTTACGGTGACCGTAAGGCTTGATGAAACAACGCGGCGAG
CTTTGATCAACGACCTTTTGGAAACTTCGGCTTCCCCTGGAGAGAGCGAGATTCTCCGCGCTGTAGAAGT
CACCATTGTTGTGCACGACGACATCATTCCGTGGCGTTATCCAGCTAAGCGCGAACTGCAATTTGGAGAA
TGGCAGCGCAATGACATTCTTGCAGGTATCTTCGAGCCAGCCACGATCGACATTGATCTGGCTATCTTGC
TGACAAAAGCAAGAGAACATAGCGTTGCCTTGGTAGGTCCAGCGGCGGAGGAACTCTTTGATCCGGTTCC
TGAACAGGATCTATTTGAGGCGCTAAATGAAACCTTAACGCTATGGAACTCGCCGCCCGACTGGGCTGGC
GATGAGCGAAATGTAGTGCTTACGTTGTCCCGCATTTGGTACAGCGCAGTAACCGGCAAAATCGCGCCGA
AGGATGTCGCTGCCGACTGGGCAATGGAGCGCCTGCCGGCCCAGTATCAGCCCGTCATACTTGAAGCTAG
ACAGGCTTATCTTGGACAAGAAGAAGATCGCTTGGCCTCGCGCGCAGATCAGTTGGAAGAATTTGTCCAC
TACGTGAAAGGCGAGATCACCAAGGTAGTCGGCAAATAACCCTCGAGCCACCCATGACCAAAATCCCTTA
ACGTGAGTTACGCGTCGTTCCACTGAGCGTCAGACCCCGTAGAAAAGATCAAAGGATCTTCTTGAGATCC
TTTTTTTCTGCGCGTAATCTGCTGCTTGCAAACAAAAAAACCACCGCTACCAGCGGTGGTTTGTTTGCCG
GATCAAGAGCTACCAACTCTTTTTCCGAAGGTAACTGGCTTCAGCAGAGCGCAGATACCAAATACTGTCC
TTCTAGTGTAGCCGTAGTTAGGCCACCACTTCAAGAACTCTGTAGCACCGCCTACATACCTCGCTCTGCT
AATCCTGTTACCAGTGGCTGCTGCCAGTGGCGATAAGTCGTGTCTTACCGGGTTGGACTCAAGACGATAG
TTACCGGATAAGGCGCAGCGGTCGGGCTGAACGGGGGGTTCGTGCACACAGCCCAGCTTGGAGCGAACGA
CCTACACCGAACTGAGATACCTACAGCGTGAGCATTGAGAAAGCGCCACGCTTCCCGAAGGGAGAAAGGC
GGACAGGTATCCGGTAAGCGGCAGGGTCGGAACAGGAGAGCGCACGAGGGAGCTTCCAGGGGGAAACGCC
TGGTATCTTTATAGTCCTGTCGGGTTTCGCCACCTCTGACTTGAGCGTCGATTTTTGTGATGCTCGTCAG
GGGGGCGGAGCCTATGGAAAAACGCCAGCAACGCGGCCTTTTTACGGTTCCTGGCCTTTTGCTGGCCTTT
TGCTCACATGTTCTTTCCTGCGTTATCCCCTGATTCTGTGGATAACCGTATTACCGCCTTTGAGTGAGCT
GATACCGCTCGCCGCAGCCGAACGACCGAGCGCAGCGAGTCAGTGAGCGAGGAAGCGGAAGAGCGCCCAA
TACGCAAACCGCCTCTCCCCGCGCGTTGGCCGATTCATTAATGCAGCTGGCACGACAGGTTTCCCGACTG
GAAAGCGGGCAGTGAGCGCAACGCAATTAATACGCGTACCGCTAGCCAGGAAGAGTTTGTAGAAACGCAA
AAAGGCCATCCGTCAGGATGGCCTTCTGCTTAGTTTGATGCCTGGCAGTTTATGGCGGGCGTCCTGCCCG
CCACCCTCCGGGCCGTTGCTTCACAACGTTCAAATCCGCTCCCGGCGGATTTGTCCTACTCAGGAGAGCG
TTCACCGACAAACAACAGATAAAACGAAAGGCCCAGTCTTCCGACTGAGCCTTTCGTTTTATTTGATGCC
TGGCAGTTCCCTACTCTCGCGTTAACGCTAGCATGG
Features (pLannotate 1.2.2; 8 found; start..end, strand, type, name):
      3..39      -  CDS            lacZα (fragment): LacZα fragment of β-galactosidase; lacZ fragment
    596..619     +  promoter       Pc promoter (fragment): intI1 (promoter lies within the coding sequence); class 1 integron promoter
    795..851     +  CDS            GmR (fragment): gentamycin acetyltransferase; aacC1; confers resistance to gentamycin
    858..1649    +  CDS            SmR: aminoglycoside adenylyltransferase (Murphy, 1985); aadA; confers resistance to spectinomycin and streptomycin
   1742..2330    +  rep_origin     ori: high-copy-number ColE1/pMB1/pBR322/pUC origin of replication
   2513..2605    +  CDS            lacI (fragment): lac repressor; lacI; The lac repressor binds to the lac operator to inhibit transcription in E. coli. This inhibition can be relieved by adding lactose or isopropyl-β-D-thiogalactopyranoside (IPTG).
   2660..2687    -  terminator     rrnB T2 terminator: transcription terminator T2 from the E. coli rrnB gene
   2819..2862    +  terminator     rrnB T1 terminator: Escherichia coli rrnB; transcription terminator T1 from the E. coli rrnB gene
