[The description below was written by a language model from this plasmid's Addgene catalogue record and pLannotate feature annotations shown in this document.]
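Description:
pFUSB4_CTAT is a small (about 2.9 kb) bacterial intermediate plasmid for Golden Gate assembly of TAL effector nucleases. It is built on the pFUS_B4 array vector and carries a pre-assembled block of four synthetic TALE repeats. The repeat-variable diresidues are HD NG NI NG, which under the standard TALE code recognise the bases C, T, A and T, hence the name. The depositor notes that the plasmid itself was made by Golden Gate cloning. Although the catalogue lists it as "Mammalian Expression, TALEN", the annotated features include no eukaryotic promoter, polyadenylation signal or nuclease domain. It is therefore better understood as a module donor than as an expression construct in its own right.

The plasmid replicates in E. coli from a high-copy ColE1/pUC-type origin. Selection is with spectinomycin through the aadA aminoglycoside adenylyltransferase gene (SmR), which lies downstream of fragments of a class 1 integron Pc promoter and a truncated gentamicin acetyltransferase gene. Only short remnants of lacZα and lacI are annotated, which is consistent with the blue/white screening cassette of the empty pFUS vector having been replaced by the repeat array. The rrnB T1 and T2 terminators are also present in the backbone. The automated annotation did not label the TALE repeats themselves, so the insert appears as an unannotated stretch in the feature table.

The associated publication describes a simplified 15-RVD GoldyTALEN design for in vivo genome engineering. In that context, a ready-made four-repeat module like this one would be combined with other repeat arrays in a later Golden Gate step to produce a full-length TALEN in a final expression backbone. The record does not name the partner plasmids or the destination vector.
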