Addgene plasmid #48483: pFUSB4_CTAT
Depositing lab: Stephen Ekker. Depositing organization: Mayo Foundation for Medical Education and Research. Publication: High Efficiency In Vivo Genome Engineering with a Simplified 15-RVD GoldyTALEN Design. Ma AC, Lee HB, Clark KJ, Ekker SC. PLoS One. 2013 May 29;8(5):e65259. doi: 10.1371/journal.pone.0065259. Print 2013. PubMed 23734242.
Backbone
  Vector backbone: pFUS_B4
  Vector type: Mammalian Expression, TALEN
Growth in bacteria
  Bacterial resistance: Spectinomycin, 50 μg/mL
  Growth temperature: 37°C
  Growth strain: Top10
  Copy number: Unknown
Gene/Insert
  Gene/Insert name: RVD sequence: HD NG NI NG
  Species: Synthetic
  Cloning method: Unknown
  Sequencing primers: 5′ ttgatgcctggcagttccct; 3′ cgaaccgaacaggcttatgt
Terms and licenses: Academic/Nonprofit Terms; Industry Terms: Not Available to Industry
Depositor comments: Plasmid was created using Golden Gate cloning.
How to cite: pFUSB4_CTAT was a gift from Stephen Ekker (Addgene plasmid # 48483 ; http://n2t.net/addgene:48483 ; RRID:Addgene_48483)
