>Addgene plasmid #48483 | pFUSB4_CTAT | addgene partial sequence | sequence record 70902 | pCR8_F1 5'-ttgatgcctggcagttccct-3'
GTCACGACGTTGTAAAACGACGGCCAGTCTTAAGCGTCTCATGGCCTGACCCCGGACCAAGTGGTGGCTA
TCGCCAGCCACGATGGCGGCAAGCAAGCGCTCGAAACGGTGCAGCGGCTGTTGCCGGTGCTGTGCCAGGA
CCATGGCCTGACCCCGGACCAAGTGGTGGCTATCGCCAGCAACGGTGGCGGCAAGCAAGCGCTCGAAACG
GTGCAGCGGCTGTTGCCGGTGCTGTGCCAGGACCATGGCCTGACCCCGGACCAAGTGGTGGCTATCGCCA
GCAACATTGGCGGCAAGCAAGCGCTCGAAACGGTGCAGCGGCTGTTGCCGGTGCTGTGCCAGGACCATGG
CCTGACCCCGGACCAAGTGGTGGCTATCGCCAGCAACGGTGGCGGCAAGCAAGCGCTCGAAACGGTGCAG
CGGCTGTTGCCGGTGCTGTGCCAGGACCATGGCCTGACCCCGGACCAAGTGGTGGCTATCGAGACGTCTA
GACCAGCCAGGACAGAAATGCCTCGACTTCGCTGCTACCCAAGGTTGCCGGGTGACGCACACCGTGGAAA
CGGATGAAGGCACGAACCCAGTGGACATAAGCCTGTTCGGTTCGTAAGCTGTAATGCAAGTAGCGTATGC
GCTCACGCAACTGGTCCAGAACCTTGACCGAACGCAGCGGTGGTAACGGCGCAGTGGCGGTTTTCATGGC
TTGTTATGACTGTTTTTTTGGGGTACAGTCTATGCCTCGGGCATCCAAGCAGCAAGCGCGTTACGCCGTG
GGTCGATGTTTGATGTTATGGAGCAGCAACGATGTTACGCAGCAGGGCAGTCGCCCTAAAACAAAGTTAA
ACATTATGAGGGAAGCGGTGATCGCCGAAGTATCGACTCAACTATCAGAGGTAGTTGGCGTCATCGAGCG
CCATCTCGAACCGACGTTGCTGGCCGTACATTTGTACGGCTCCGCAGTGG
